Addgene plasmid #54240: mEmerald-PTK2-C-10
Purpose: Localization: Focal Adhesion Kinase, Excitation: 487, Emission: 509
Depositing lab: Michael Davidson. Depositing organization: Florida State University, Tallahassee.
Backbone
  Vector backbone: mEmerald-C1
  Backbone size w/o insert (bp): 4750
  Vector type: Mammalian Expression
  Selectable markers: Neomycin (select with G418)
Growth in bacteria
  Bacterial resistance: Kanamycin, 50 μg/mL
  Growth temperature: 37°C
  Growth strain: DH5alpha
  Copy number: High Copy
Gene/Insert
  Gene/Insert name: PTK2 (alt name: AB209083.1)
  Species: H. sapiens (human)
  Entrez Gene: PTK2 (a.k.a. FADK, FADK 1, FAK, FAK1, FRNK, PPP1R71, p125FAK, pp125FAK)
  Promoter: CMV
  Tag / fusion protein: mEmerald (N terminal on backbone)
  Cloning method: Unknown
  Sequencing primers: 5′ CMV-F; 3′ SV40pA-R
Terms and licenses: Academic/Nonprofit Terms; Industry Terms
Depositor comments: . Excitation = 487; Emission = 509. Localization data: Focal Adhesion Kinase
How to cite: mEmerald-PTK2-C-10 was a gift from Michael Davidson (Addgene plasmid # 54240 ; http://n2t.net/addgene:54240 ; RRID:Addgene_54240)
