[The description below was written by a language model from this plasmid's Addgene catalogue record.]
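Description:
mEmerald-PTK2-C-10 is a mammalian expression plasmid built on the mEmerald-C1 backbone (about 4.75 kb without the insert), a C1-style fluorescent protein fusion vector. It is maintained as a high-copy plasmid in E. coli under kanamycin selection, and it carries a neomycin resistance marker that allows G418 selection of transfected mammalian cells for stable line generation. No feature table accompanies the record, so the specific origins of replication and the promoter driving the resistance marker are not stated. The use of an SV40pA reverse sequencing primer suggests an SV40 polyadenylation signal downstream of the insert.

The payload is human PTK2, which encodes focal adhesion kinase (FAK, also known as p125FAK), expressed from the CMV promoter for strong constitutive transcription in mammalian cells. The backbone supplies mEmerald at the N terminus of the insert, so the product is an mEmerald-FAK fusion in which the green fluorescent protein precedes the kinase. The "C-10" in the name probably refers to the C-type vector configuration and a 10-residue linker between the two parts, though the record does not say so explicitly, and the cloning method is listed as unknown. mEmerald is a bright GFP derivative, recorded here with excitation at 487 nm and emission at 509 nm.

The stated purpose is localization: the fusion serves as a fluorescent marker for focal adhesion kinase. It is suited to live- or fixed-cell fluorescence microscopy of focal adhesions and FAK distribution in transfected mammalian cells.
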