>Addgene plasmid #54240 | mEmerald-PTK2-C-10 | depositor partial sequence | sequence record 84385 | insert sequence
ACGGTCAGATCCGCTAGCGCTACCGGTCGCCACCATGGTGAGCAAGGGCGAGGAGCTGTTCACCGGGGTG
GTGCCCATCCTGGTCGAGCTGGACGGCGACGTAAACGGCCACAAGTTCAGCGTGTCCGGCGAGGGCGAGG
GCGATGCCACCTACGGCAAGCTGACCCTGAAGTTCATCTGCACCACCGGCAAGCTGCCCGTGCCCTGGCC
CACCCTCGTGACCACCTTGACCTACGGCGTGCAGTGCTTCGCCCGCTACCCCGACCACATGAAGCAGCAC
GACTTCTTCAAGTCCGCCATGCCCGAAGGCTACGTCCAGGAGCGCACCATCTTCTTCAAGGACGACGGCA
ACTACAAGACCCGCGCCGAGGTGAAGTTCGAGGGCGACACCCTGGTGAACCGCATCGAGCTGAAGGGCAT
CGACTTCAAGGAGGACGGCAACATCCTGGGGCACAAGCTGGAGTACAACTACAACAGCCACAAGGTCTAT
ATCACCGCCGACAAGCAGAAGAACGGCATCAAGGTGAACTTCAAGACCCGCCACAACATCGAGGACGGCA
GCGTGCAGCTCGCCGACCACTACCAGCAGAACACCCCCATCGGCGACGGCCCCGTGCTGCTGCCCGACAA
CCACTACCTGAGCACCCAGTCCAAGCTGAGCAAAGACCCCAACGAGAAGCGCGATCACATGGTCCTGCTG
GAGTTCGTGACCGCCGCCGGGATCACTCTCGGCATGGACGAGCTGTACAAGTCCGGACTCAGATCTAGCG
GTGGCAGTGGAGCAGCTGCTTACCTTGACCCCAACTTGAATCACACACCAAATTCGAGTACTAAGACTCA
CCTGGGTACTGGTATGGAACGTTCTCCTGGTGCAATGGAGCGAGTATTAAAGGTCTTTCATTATTTTGAA
AGCAATAGTGAGCCAACCACCTGGGCCAGTATTATCAGGCATGGAGATGCTACTGATGTCAGGGGCATCA
TTCAGAAGATAGTGGACAGTCACAAAGTAAAGCATGTGGCCTGCTATGGATTCCGCCTCAGTCACCTGCG
GTCAGAGGAGGTTCACTGGCTTCACGTGGATATGGGCGTCTCCAGTGTGAGGGAGAAGTATGAGCTTGCT
CACCCACCAGAGGAGTGGAAATATGAATTGAGAATTCGTTATTTGCCAAAAGGATTTCTAAACCAGTTTA
CTGAAGATAAGCCAACTTTGAATTTCTTCTATCAACAGGTGAAGAGCGATTATATGTTAGAGATAGCTGA
TCAAGTGGACCAGGAAATTGCTTTGAAGTTGGGTTGTCTAGAAATACGGCGATCATACTGGGAGATGCGG
GGCAATGCACTAGAAAAGAAGTCTAACTATGAAGTATTAGAAAAAGATGTTGGTTTAAAGCGATTTTTTC
CTAAGAGTTTACTGGATTCTGTCAAGGCCAAAACACTAAGAAAACTGATCCAACAAACATTTAGACAATT
TGCCAACCTTAATAGAGAAGAAAGTATTCTGAAATTCTTTGAGATCCTGTCTCCAGTCTACAGATTTGAT
AAGGAATGCTTCAAGTGTGCTCTTGGTTCAAGCTGGATTATTTCAGTGGAACTGGCAATCGGCCCAGAAG
AAGGAATCAGTTACCTAACGGACAAGGGCTGCAATCCCACACATCTTGCTGACTTCACTCAAGTGCAAAC
CATTCAGTATTCAAACAGTGAAGACAAGGACAGAAAAGGAATGCTACAACTAAAAATAGCAGGTGCACCC
GAGCCTCTGACAGTGACGGCACCATCCCTAACCATTGCGGAGAATATGGCTGACCTAATAGATGGGTACT
GCCGGCTGGTGAATGGAACCTCGCAGTCATTTATCATCAGACCTCAGAAAGAAGGTGAACGGGCTTTGCC
ATCAATACCAAAGTTGGCCAACAGCGAAAAGCAAGGCATGCGGACACACGCCGTCTCTGTGTCAGAAACA
GATGATTATGCTGAGATTATAGATGAAGAAGATACTTACACCATGCCCTCAACCAGGGATTATGAGATTC
AAAGAGAAAGAATAGAACTTGGACGATGTATTGGAGAAGGCCAATTTGGAGATGTACATCAAGGCATTTA
TATGAGTCCAGAGAATCCAGCTTTGGCGGTTGCAATTAAAACATGTAAAAACTGTACTTCGGACAGCGTG
AGAGAGAAATTTCTTCAAGAAGCCTTAACAATGCGTCAGTTTGACCATCCTCATATTGTGAAGCTGATTG
GAGTCATCACAGAGAATCCTGTCTGGATAATCATGGAGCTGTGCACACTTGGAGAGCTGAGGTCATTTTT
GCAAGTAAGGAAATACAGTTTGGATCTAGCATCTTTGATCCTGTATGCCTATCAGCTTAGTACAGCTCTT
GCATATCTAGAGAGCAAAAGATTTGTACACAGGGACATTGCTGCTCGGAATGTTCTGGTGTCCTCAAATG
ATTGTGTAAAATTAGGAGACTTTGGATTATCCCGATATATGGAAGATAGTACTTACTACAAAGCTTCCAA
AGGAAAATTGCCTATTAAATGGATGGCTCCAGAGTCAATCAATTTTCGACGTTTTACCTCAGCTAGTGAC
GTATGGATGTTTGGTGTGTGTATGTGGGAGATACTGATGCATGGTGTGAAGCCTTTTCAAGGAGTGAAGA
ACAATGATGTAATCGGTCGAATTGAAAATGGGGAAAGATTACCAATGCCTCCAAATTGTCCTCCTACCCT
CTACAGCCTTATGACGAAATGCTGGGCCTATGACCCCAGCAGGCGGCCCAGGTTTACTGAACTTAAAGCT
CAGCTCAGCACAATCCTGGAGGAAGAGAAGGCTCAGCAAGAAGAGCGCATGAGGATGGAGTCCAGAAGAC
AGGCCACAGTGTCCTGGGACTCCGGAGGGTCTGATGAAGCACCGCCCAAGCCCAGCAGACCGGGTTATCC
CAGTCCGAGGTCCAGCGAAGGATTTTATCCCAGCCCACAGCACATGGTACAAACCAATCATTACCAGGTT
TCTGGCTACCCTGGTTCACATGGAATCACAGCCATGGCTGGCAGCATCTATCCAGGTCAGGCATCTCTTT
TGGACCAAACAGATTCATGGAATCATAGACCTCAGGAGATAGCAATGTGGCAGCCCAATGTGGAGGACTC
TACAGTATTGGACCTGCGAGGGATTGGGCAAGTGTTGCCAACCCATCTGATGGAAGAGCGTCTAATCCGA
CAGCAACAGGAAATGGAAGAAGATCAGCGCTGGCTGGAAAAAGAGGAAAGATTTCTGAAACCTGATGTGA
GACTCTCTCGAGGCAGTATTGACAGGGAGGATGGAAGTCTTCAGGGTCCGATTGGAAACCAACATATATA
TCAGCCTGTGGGTAAACCAGATCCTGCAGCTCCACCAAAGAAACCGCCTCGCCCTGGAGCTCCCGGTCAT
CTGGGAAGCCTTGCCAGCCTCAGCAGCCCTGCTGACAGCTACAACGAGGGTGTCAAGCCATGGAGGCTTC
AGCCCCAGGAAATCAGCCCCCCTCCTACTGCCAACCTGGACCGGTCGAATGATAAGGTGTACGAGAATGT
GACGGGCCTGGTGAAAGCTGTCATCGAGATGTCCAGTAAAATCCAGCCAGCCCCACCAGAGGAGTATGTC
CCTATGGTGAAGGAAGTCGGCTTGGCCCTGAGGACATTATTGGCCACTGTGGATGAGACCATTCCCCTCC
TACCAGCCAGCACCCACCGAGAGATTGAGATGGCACAGAAGCTATTGAACTCTGACCTGGGTGAGCTCAT
CAACAAGATGAAACTGGCCCAGCAGTATGTCATGACCAGCCTCCAGCAAGAGTACAAAAAGCAAATGCTG
ACTGCTGCTCACGCCCTGGCTGTGGATGCCAAAAACTTACTCGATGTCATTGACCAAGCAAGACTGAAAA
TGCTTGGGCAGACGAGACCACACTGAGGATCCACCGGATCTAGATAACTGATCATAATCAGCCATACCAC
ATTT
