>Addgene plasmid #54240 | mEmerald-PTK2-C-10 | addgene partial sequence | sequence record 88955 | EGFP-C 5'-CATGGTCCTGCTGGAGTTCGTG-3'
GGCATGGACGAGCTGTACAAGTCCGGACTCAGATCTAGCGGTGGCAGTGGAGCAGCTGCTTACCTTGACC
CCAACTTGAATCACACACCAAATTCGAGTACTAAGACTCACCTGGGTACTGGTATGGAACGTTCTCCTGG
TGCAATGGAGCGAGTATTAAAGGTCTTTCATTATTTTGAAAGCAATAGTGAGCCAACCACCTGGGCCAGT
ATTATCAGGCATGGAGATGCTACTGATGTCAGGGGCATCATTCAGAAGATAGTGGACAGTCACAAAGTAA
AGCATGTGGCCTGCTATGGATTCCGCCTCAGTCACCTGCGGTCAGAGGAGGTTCACTGGCTTCACGTGGA
TATGGGCGTCTCCAGTGTGAGGGAGAAGTATGAGCTTGCTCACCCACCAGAGGAGTGGAAATATGAATTG
AGAATTCGTTATTTGCCAAAAGGATTTCTAAACCAGTTTACTGAAGATAAGCCAACTTTGAATTTCTTCT
ATCAACAGGTGAAGAGCGATTATATGTTAGAGATAGCTGATCAAGTGGACCAGGAAATTGCTTTGAAGTT
GGGTTGTCTAGAAATACGGCGATCATACTGGGAGATGCGGGGCAATGCACTAGAAAAGAAGTCTAACTAT
GAAGTATTAGAAAAAGATGTTGGTTTAAAGCGATTTTTTCCTAAGAGTTTACTGGATTCTGTCAAGGCCA
AAACACTAAGAAAACTGATCCAACAAACATTTAGACAATTTGCCAACCTTAATAGAGAAGAAAGTATTCT
GAAATTCTTTGAGATCCTGTCTCCAGTCTACAGATTTGATAAGGAATGCTTCAAGTGTGCTCTTGGTTCA
AGCTGGATTATTTCAGTGGAACTGGCAATCGGCCCAGAAGAAGGAATCAGTTACCTAACGGACAAGGGCT
GCAATCCCACACATCTTGCTGACTTCACTCAAGTGCAAACCATTCAGTATTCAAACAGTGAAGA
